Addgene plasmid #235452: pHK001.4
Purpose: NOT gate receiver with bs for sgRNA4
Depositing lab: Yolanda Schaerli. Depositing organization: Universite de Lausanne (UNIL). Publication: Engineering intercellular communication using M13 phagemid and CRISPR-based gene regulation for multicellular computing in Escherichia coli. Kusumawardhani H, Zoppi F, Avendano R, Schaerli Y. Nat Commun. 2025 Apr 15;16(1):3569. doi: 10.1038/s41467-025-58760-z. PubMed 40234414.
Backbone
  Vector backbone: pColA
  Vector type: Synthetic Biology
Growth in bacteria
  Bacterial resistance: Kanamycin, 50 μg/mL
  Growth temperature: 37°C
  Growth strain: DH5alpha
  Copy number: High Copy
Gene/Insert
  Gene/Insert name: NOT gate (alt names: sfGFP; mCherry)
  Species: Escherichia coli
  Cloning method: Gibson Cloning
Terms and licenses: Academic/Nonprofit Terms; Industry Terms: Not Available to Industry
Depositor comments: JM101 (working strain for phagemid transfer). Requires the dCas9 plasmid, pJ1996v2 (Addgene plasmid #140664). Please visit https://doi.org/10.1101/2024.08.28.610043 for bioRxiv preprint.
How to cite: pHK001.4 was a gift from Yolanda Schaerli (Addgene plasmid # 235452 ; http://n2t.net/addgene:235452 ; RRID:Addgene_235452)
