[The description below was written by a language model from this plasmid's Addgene catalogue record and pLannotate feature annotations shown in this document.]
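Description:
pHK001.4 is an E. coli synthetic biology plasmid built on a pColA backbone that serves as the "receiver" module of a CRISPR interference-based NOT gate. It replicates from the ColA origin, which is compatible with other common plasmid origins and so allows it to coexist with partner plasmids in the same cell. It is selected with kanamycin through an aph(3')-Ia (KanR) gene driven by the bla promoter. The record lists it as high copy.

The payload consists of two fluorescent reporter cassettes in the same orientation. Each one has a partial match to the strong constitutive J23119 promoter and a T7 gene 10 ribosome binding site. One cassette expresses superfolder GFP and the other mCherry, and the mCherry cassette is followed by T7 and rrnB T1/T2 terminators. According to the stated purpose, the plasmid carries a binding site for sgRNA4. The site is not annotated in the feature tables. The roughly 180 nt unannotated gap between promoter and RBS in the sfGFP cassette is a plausible location, but the record does not confirm this or say which reporter is the regulated output. In a NOT gate of this kind, delivery of the matching sgRNA lets dCas9 bind the site and repress the reporter, so that input presence gives output off. The other reporter presumably acts as a constitutive marker of receiver cells.

The plasmid encodes no dCas9 and requires the separate dCas9 plasmid pJ1996v2. It was developed for multicellular computing in which sgRNA signals are passed between E. coli cells on M13 phagemids, with JM101 noted as the working strain. The depositor (4,699 nt) and sequencing-derived (4,722 nt) records show the same features and differ slightly in length and in start coordinate.
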