Features (pLannotate 1.2.2; 15 found; start..end, strand, type, name):
    278..297     -  CDS            lacZα (fragment): LacZα fragment of β-galactosidase; lacZ fragment
    310..334     +  promoter       J23119(SpeI) promoter (fragment): bacterial promoter (Registry of Standard Biological Parts BBa J23119) modified to end with an SpeI site
    349..371     +  RBS            RBS: efficient ribosome binding site from bacteriophage T7 gene 10 (Olins and Rangwala, 1989)
    379..1086    +  CDS            mCherry: mCherry is a basic (constitutively fluorescent) red fluorescent protein published in 2004, derived from Discosoma sp.. It is reported to be a very rapidly-maturing monomer with low acid sensitivity.
   1264..1311    +  terminator     T7 terminator: transcription terminator for bacteriophage T7 RNA polymerase
   1320..1354    +  terminator     rrnB T1 terminator (fragment): transcription terminator T1 from the E. coli rrnB gene
   1417..1450    +  terminator     rrnB T1 terminator (fragment): Escherichia coli rrnB; transcription terminator T1 from the E. coli rrnB gene
   1542..1569    +  terminator     rrnB T2 terminator: transcription terminator T2 from the E. coli rrnB gene
   1691..1748    +  promoter       AmpR promoter (fragment): bla
   1757..2572    -  CDS            KanR: aminoglycoside phosphotransferase; aph(3')-Ia; confers resistance to kanamycin in bacteria or G418 (Geneticin®) in eukaryotes
   2573..2664    -  promoter       AmpR promoter: bla
   2682..3317    -  rep_origin     ColA ori: Plasmids containing the ColA origin of replication can be propagated in E. coli cells that contain additional plasmids with compatible origins.
   3735..3759    +  promoter       J23119(SpeI) promoter (fragment): bacterial promoter (Registry of Standard Biological Parts BBa J23119) modified to end with an SpeI site
   3943..3965    +  RBS            RBS: efficient ribosome binding site from bacteriophage T7 gene 10 (Olins and Rangwala, 1989)
   3973..4686    +  CDS            Superfolder GFP: Superfolder GFP is a basic (constitutively fluorescent) green fluorescent protein published in 2005, derived from Aequorea victoria. It is reported to be a very rapidly-maturing weak dimer.
>Addgene plasmid #235452 | pHK001.4 | addgene full sequence | sequence record 469116 | Addgene NGS Result
CCAAATTCCAGAAAAGAGGCCTCCCGAAAGGGGGGCCTTTTTTCGTTTTGGTCCTAATAGATAAAGGATA
GGTCTGGTAGTGTTGTTCGTTCTCGCAGGTAAATCAATAATACTCAGCAGTTCCGTAGACTTTTCAGTGG
GACAGGGTAGCGATAACAGATAGATTGTAATAAGACACAGTAGGTGCTCGTAGTTGCGTGAAGAGAACCG
CTCAGGAAATCCAGTCAGAAGTATTGGTAATCGTTGAAAACTCAGCTCCTAGGATGCAGTGACTCGAGTT
GTAAAACGACGGCCAGTCAATTGGAATTCTTGACGGCTAGCTCAGTCCTAGGTACAGTGCTAGCTAATTT
TGTTTAACTTTAAGAAGGAGATATACATATGGTGAGCAAGGGCGAGGAGGATAACATGGCCATCATCAAG
GAGTTCATGCGCTTCAAGGTGCACATGGAGGGCTCCGTGAACGGCCACGAGTTCGAGATCGAGGGCGAGG
GCGAGGGCCGCCCCTACGAGGGCACCCAGACCGCCAAGCTGAAGGTGACCAAGGGTGGCCCCCTGCCCTT
CGCCTGGGACATCCTGTCCCCTCAGTTCATGTACGGCTCCAAGGCCTACGTGAAGCACCCCGCCGACATC
CCCGACTACTTGAAGCTGTCCTTCCCCGAGGGCTTCAAGTGGGAGCGCGTGATGAACTTCGAGGACGGCG
GCGTGGTGACCGTGACCCAGGACTCCTCTCTGCAGGACGGCGAGTTCATCTACAAGGTGAAGCTGCGCGG
CACCAACTTCCCCTCCGACGGCCCCGTAATGCAGAAGAAGACTATGGGCTGGGAGGCCTCCTCCGAGCGG
ATGTACCCCGAGGACGGCGCGCTGAAGGGCGAGATCAAGCAGAGGCTGAAGCTGAAGGACGGCGGCCACT
ACGACGCTGAAGTCAAGACCACCTACAAGGCCAAGAAGCCCGTGCAGCTGCCCGGCGCGTACAACGTCAA
CATCAAGTTGGACATCACCTCCCACAACGAGGACTACACCATCGTGGAACAGTACGAACGCGCCGAGGGC
CGCCACTCCACCGGCGGCATGGACGAGCTGTACAAGTAAACTAGTTGCGGCCGCCTGCGCACCACCTGCA
GGACCTCAGCAATCGCTTGGACCAGCTTTCTTAAGGGTACCTATTACAGCTGGATCCGGCGCCGCTCATT
CGCTAATCGCCACGACGCGTAGTCGACCCGCCAATTCCCATGGGGCGCGCCTGCTGCCACCGCTGAGCAA
TAACTAGCATAACCCCTTGGGGCCTCTAAACGGGTCTTGAGGGGTTTTTTGCCAGGCATCAAATAAAACG
AAAGGCTCAGTCGGAAGACTGGGCACTGTTGAGGATAAATACTTTCTCTACTAGGCGCCTGTTACACAGG
TCCTCAGCGGCGCGCCTTTGTCGGTGAACGCTCTCCTGAGTAGGACAAATCCGCCGGGAGCGGATTTGAA
CGTTGTGAAGCAACGGCCCGGAGGGTGGCGGGCAGGACGCCCGCCATAAACTGCCAGGCATCAAACTAAG
CAGAAGGCCATCCTGACGGATGGCCTTTTTGCGTTTCAGATCTACCGGTAAACCAGCAATAGACATAAGC
GGCTATTTAACGACCCTGCCCTGAACCGACGACAAGCTGACGACCGGGTCTCCGCAAGTGGCACTTTTCG
GGGAAATGTGCGCGGAACCCCTATTTGTTTATTTTTCTAAATACATTCAAATATGTATCCGCTCATGAAT
TAATTCTTAGAAAAACTCATCGAGCATCAAATGAAACTGCAATTTATTCATATCAGGATTATCAATACCA
TATTTTTGAAAAAGCCGTTTCTGTAATGAAGGAGAAAACTCACCGAGGCAGTTCCATAGGATGGCAAGAT
CCTGGTATCGGTCTGCGATTCCGACTCGTCCAACATCAATACAACCTATTAATTTCCCCTCGTCAAAAAT
AAGGTTATCAAGTGAGAAATCACCATGAGTGACGACTGAATCCGGTGAGAATGGCAAAAGTTTATGCATT
TCTTTCCAGACTTGTTCAACAGGCCAGCCATTACGCTCGTCATCAAAATCACTCGCATCAACCAAACCGT
TATTCATTCGTGATTGCGCCTGAGCGAGACGAAATACGCGGTCGCTGTTAAAAGGACAATTACAAACAGG
AATCGAATGCAACCGGCGCAGGAACACTGCCAGCGCATCAACAATATTTTCACCTGAATCAGGATATTCT
TCTAATACCTGGAATGCTGTTTTCCCGGGGATCGCAGTGGTGAGTAACCATGCATCATCAGGAGTACGGA
TAAAATGCTTGATGGTCGGAAGAGGCATAAATTCCGTCAGCCAGTTTAGTCTGACCATCTCATCTGTAAC
ATCATTGGCAACGCTACCTTTGCCATGTTTCAGAAACAACTCTGGCGCATCGGGCTTCCCATACAATCGA
TAGATTGTCGCACCTGATTGCCCGACATTATCGCGAGCCCATTTATACCCATATAAATCAGCATCCATGT
TGGAATTTAATCGCGGCCTAGAGCAAGACGTTTCCCGTTGAATATGGCTCATACTCTTCCTTTTTCAATA
TTATTGAAGCATTTATCAGGGTTATTGTCTCATGAGCGGATACATATTTGAATGTATTTAGAAAAATAAA
CAAATAGGCATGCTAGCGCAGAAACGTCCTAGAAGATGCCAGGAGGATACTTAGCAGAGAGACAATAAGG
CCGGAGCGAAGCCGTTTTTCCATAGGCTCCGCCCCCCTGACGAACATCACGAAATCTGACGCTCAAATCA
GTGGTGGCGAAACCCGACAGGACTATAAAGATACCAGGCGTTTCCCCCTGATGGCTCCCTCTTGCGCTCT
CCTGTTCCCGTCCTGCGGCGTCCGTGTTGTGGTGGAGGCTTTACCCAAATCACCACGTCCCGTTCCGTGT
AGACAGTTCGCTCCAAGCTGGGCTGTGTGCAAGAACCCCCCGTTCAGCCCGACTGCTGCGCCTTATCCGG
TAACTATCATCTTGAGTCCAACCCGGAAAGACACGACAAAACGCCACTGGCAGCAGCCATTGGTAACTGA
GAATTAGTGGATTTAGATATCGAGAGTCTTGAAGTGGTGGCCTAACAGAGGCTACACTGAAAGGACAGTA
TTTGGTATCTGCGCTCCACTAAAGCCAGTTACCAGGTTAAGCAGTTCCCCAACTGACTTAACCTTCGATC
AAACCGCCTCCCCAGGCGGTTTTTTCGTTTACAGAGCAGGAGATTACGACGATCGTAAAAGGATCTCAAG
AAGATCCTTTACGGATTCCCGACACCATCACTCTAGAGAATTCATAGGATAGATTCTGGAAACTTTACCG
TCCGAGCTCAGGCTTACCTTACTCGAGCAATAAACAGTTGATAGGGCTTCTCCGTTACCATGGTTCAGCC
AAAAAACTTAAGACCGCCGGTCTTGTCCACTACCTTGCAGTAATGCGGTGGACAGGATCGGCGGTTTTCT
TTTCTCTTCTCAATTCTTCTGACCTGTAACGAATAATAGATAGTAAAGTAGTCTCCGATTGAGTTTTCTC
TGCCGAGTCCCACCCAGTTCTGTGATTTCAGTAAGTTGGTAATTGATACACTGTTGCGAGAACTGCTGCC
TGGTAGTAGATAGGTTGTTATTGAGTAAGAAGGTAAAGTGAACGAAATCCCTGAAACTGAGACTGTAGAA
AATAAGCTTCAGCCTGCGGTCCGGTTGACGGCTAGCTCAGTCCTAGGTACAGTGCTAGCTCGCTGGGACG
CCCGAGATAGCCGTTACACAGGTGACACTTATTTCAGCCTGCGGTCCGGCCATACATACTCTAAGATGTG
TCTCGCTGGGACGCCCGGGATCCAAGAGATTTCTACACGATTGAGCACTGTCTCAGCCTGCGGTCCGGGT
TCACTGCCGTATAGGCAGTAATTTTGTTTAACTTTAAGAAGGAGATATACATATGCGTAAAGGCGAAGAA
CTGTTTACCGGTGTGGTTCCGATTCTGGTGGAACTGGACGGCGATGTTAATGGTCATAAATTCAGTGTTC
GCGGCGAAGGTGAAGGCGATGCGACGAACGGCAAACTGACCCTGAAATTTATCTGCACCACGGGTAAACT
GCCGGTCCCGTGGCCGACGCTGGTGACCACGCTGACCTATGGCGTTCAATGTTTTGCGCGTTACCCGGAT
CACATGAAACAGCACGACTTTTTCAAATCGGCCATGCCGGAAGGCTATGTGCAGGAACGTACGATTAGCT
TTAAAGACGATGGTACGTATAAAACCCGCGCGGAAGTGAAATTCGAAGGCGATACCCTGGTTAACCGTAT
CGAACTGAAAGGTATCGATTTCAAAGAAGACGGCAATATTCTGGGTCATAAACTGGAATATAACTTCAAT
TCCCACAACGTGTACATCACCGCGGATAAACAGAAAAACGGCATTAAAGCCAATTTCAAAATCCGCCATA
ATGTGGAAGATGGTAGCGTTCAGCTGGCCGACCACTATCAGCAAAACACGCCGATTGGTGATGGCCCGGT
CCTGCTGCCGGACAATCACTACCTGAGTACCCAGTCCGTGCTGTCAAAAGATCCGAACGAAAAACGTGAC
CACATGGTCCTGCTGGAATTTGTGACGGCTGCGGGTATCACCCACGGCATGGACGAACTGTATAAATAAT
AATCGCTGGGACGCCCGCCTGCAGGCTCGGTA
