Features (pLannotate 1.2.2; 15 found; start..end, strand, type, name):
    372..396     +  promoter       J23119(SpeI) promoter (fragment): bacterial promoter (Registry of Standard Biological Parts BBa J23119) modified to end with an SpeI site
    580..602     +  RBS            RBS: efficient ribosome binding site from bacteriophage T7 gene 10 (Olins and Rangwala, 1989)
    610..1323    +  CDS            Superfolder GFP: Superfolder GFP is a basic (constitutively fluorescent) green fluorescent protein published in 2005, derived from Aequorea victoria. It is reported to be a very rapidly-maturing weak dimer.
   1637..1656    -  CDS            lacZα (fragment): LacZα fragment of β-galactosidase; lacZ fragment
   1669..1693    +  promoter       J23119(SpeI) promoter (fragment): bacterial promoter (Registry of Standard Biological Parts BBa J23119) modified to end with an SpeI site
   1708..1730    +  RBS            RBS: efficient ribosome binding site from bacteriophage T7 gene 10 (Olins and Rangwala, 1989)
   1738..2445    +  CDS            mCherry: mCherry is a basic (constitutively fluorescent) red fluorescent protein published in 2004, derived from Discosoma sp.. It is reported to be a very rapidly-maturing monomer with low acid sensitivity.
   2623..2670    +  terminator     T7 terminator: transcription terminator for bacteriophage T7 RNA polymerase
   2679..2712    +  terminator     rrnB T1 terminator (fragment): transcription terminator T1 from the E. coli rrnB gene
   2789..2822    +  terminator     rrnB T1 terminator (fragment): Escherichia coli rrnB; transcription terminator T1 from the E. coli rrnB gene
   2914..2941    +  terminator     rrnB T2 terminator: transcription terminator T2 from the E. coli rrnB gene
   3063..3120    +  promoter       AmpR promoter (fragment): bla
   3129..3944    -  CDS            KanR: aminoglycoside phosphotransferase; aph(3')-Ia; confers resistance to kanamycin in bacteria or G418 (Geneticin®) in eukaryotes
   3945..4036    -  promoter       AmpR promoter: bla
   4054..4689    -  rep_origin     ColA ori: Plasmids containing the ColA origin of replication can be propagated in E. coli cells that contain additional plasmids with compatible origins.
>Addgene plasmid #235452 | pHK001.4 | depositor full sequence | sequence record 469666 | pHK001.4 sequence 4699 bps
GAATTCATAGGATAGATTCTGGAAACTTTACCGTCCGAGCTCAGGCTTACCTTACCATGGTTCAGCCAAA
AAACTTAAGACCGCCGGTCTTGTCCACTACCTTGCAGTAATGCGGTGGACAGGATCGGCGGTTTTCTTTT
CTCTTCTCAATTCTTCTGACCTGTAACGAATAATAGATAGTAAAGTAGTCTCCGATTGAGTTTTCTCTGC
CGAGTCCCACCCAGTTCTGTGATTTCAGTAAGTTGGTAATTGATACACTGTTGCGAGAACTGCTGCCTGG
TAGTAGATAGGTTGTTATTGAGTAAGAAGGTAAAGTGAACGAAATCCCTGAAACTGAGACTGTAGAAAAT
AAGCTTCAGCCTGCGGTCCGGTTGACGGCTAGCTCAGTCCTAGGTACAGTGCTAGCTCGCTGGGACGCCC
GAGATAGCCGTTACACAGGTGACACTTATTTCAGCCTGCGGTCCGGCCATACATACTCTAAGATGTGTCT
CGCTGGGACGCCCGGGATCCAAGAGATTTCTACACGATTGAGCACTGTCTCAGCCTGCGGTCCGGGTTCA
CTGCCGTATAGGCAGTAATTTTGTTTAACTTTAAGAAGGAGATATACATATGCGTAAAGGCGAAGAACTG
TTTACCGGTGTGGTTCCGATTCTGGTGGAACTGGACGGCGATGTTAATGGTCATAAATTCAGTGTTCGCG
GCGAAGGTGAAGGCGATGCGACGAACGGCAAACTGACCCTGAAATTTATCTGCACCACGGGTAAACTGCC
GGTCCCGTGGCCGACGCTGGTGACCACGCTGACCTATGGCGTTCAATGTTTTGCGCGTTACCCGGATCAC
ATGAAACAGCACGACTTTTTCAAATCGGCCATGCCGGAAGGCTATGTGCAGGAACGTACGATTAGCTTTA
AAGACGATGGTACGTATAAAACCCGCGCGGAAGTGAAATTCGAAGGCGATACCCTGGTTAACCGTATCGA
ACTGAAAGGTATCGATTTCAAAGAAGACGGCAATATTCTGGGTCATAAACTGGAATATAACTTCAATTCC
CACAACGTGTACATCACCGCGGATAAACAGAAAAACGGCATTAAAGCCAATTTCAAAATCCGCCATAATG
TGGAAGATGGTAGCGTTCAGCTGGCCGACCACTATCAGCAAAACACGCCGATTGGTGATGGCCCGGTCCT
GCTGCCGGACAATCACTACCTGAGTACCCAGTCCGTGCTGTCAAAAGATCCGAACGAAAAACGTGACCAC
ATGGTCCTGCTGGAATTTGTGACGGCTGCGGGTATCACCCACGGCATGGACGAACTGTATAAATAATAAT
CGCTGGGACGCCCGCCTGCAGGCTCGGTACCAAATTCCAGAAAAGAGGCCTCCCGAAAGGGGGGCCTTTT
TTCGTTTTGGTCCTAATAGATAAAGGATAGGTCTGGTAGTGTTGTTCGTTCTCGCAGGTAAATCAATAAT
ACTCAGCAGTTCCGTAGACTTTTCAGTGGGACAGGGTAGCGATAACAGATAGATTGTAATAAGACACAGT
AGGTGCTCGTAGTTGCGTGAAGAGAACCGCTCAGGAAATCCAGTCAGAAGTATTGGTAATCGTTGAAAAC
TCAGCTCCTAGGATGCAGTGACTCGAGTTGTAAAACGACGGCCAGTCAATTGGAATTCTTGACGGCTAGC
TCAGTCCTAGGTACAGTGCTAGCTAATTTTGTTTAACTTTAAGAAGGAGATATACATATGGTGAGCAAGG
GCGAGGAGGATAACATGGCCATCATCAAGGAGTTCATGCGCTTCAAGGTGCACATGGAGGGCTCCGTGAA
CGGCCACGAGTTCGAGATCGAGGGCGAGGGCGAGGGCCGCCCCTACGAGGGCACCCAGACCGCCAAGCTG
AAGGTGACCAAGGGTGGCCCCCTGCCCTTCGCCTGGGACATCCTGTCCCCTCAGTTCATGTACGGCTCCA
AGGCCTACGTGAAGCACCCCGCCGACATCCCCGACTACTTGAAGCTGTCCTTCCCCGAGGGCTTCAAGTG
GGAGCGCGTGATGAACTTCGAGGACGGCGGCGTGGTGACCGTGACCCAGGACTCCTCTCTGCAGGACGGC
GAGTTCATCTACAAGGTGAAGCTGCGCGGCACCAACTTCCCCTCCGACGGCCCCGTAATGCAGAAGAAGA
CTATGGGCTGGGAGGCCTCCTCCGAGCGGATGTACCCCGAGGACGGCGCGCTGAAGGGCGAGATCAAGCA
GAGGCTGAAGCTGAAGGACGGCGGCCACTACGACGCTGAAGTCAAGACCACCTACAAGGCCAAGAAGCCC
GTGCAGCTGCCCGGCGCGTACAACGTCAACATCAAGTTGGACATCACCTCCCACAACGAGGACTACACCA
TCGTGGAACAGTACGAACGCGCCGAGGGCCGCCACTCCACCGGCGGCATGGACGAGCTGTACAAGTAAAC
TAGTTGCGGCCGCCTGCGCACCACCTGCAGGACCTCAGCAATCGCTTGGACCAGCTTTCTTAAGGGTACC
TATTACAGCTGGATCCGGCGCCGCTCATTCGCTAATCGCCACGACGCGTAGTCGACCCGCCAATTCCCAT
GGGGCGCGCCTGCTGCCACCGCTGAGCAATAACTAGCATAACCCCTTGGGGCCTCTAAACGGGTCTTGAG
GGGTTTTTTGCCAGGCATCAAATAAAACGAAAGGCTCAGTCGGAAGACTGGGGCGAACGACGAGTCACTG
TTGAGGATAAATACTTTCTCTACTAGGCGCCTGTTACACAGGTCCTCAGCGGCGCGCCTTTGTCGGTGAA
CGCTCTCCTGAGTAGGACAAATCCGCCGGGAGCGGATTTGAACGTTGTGAAGCAACGGCCCGGAGGGTGG
CGGGCAGGACGCCCGCCATAAACTGCCAGGCATCAAACTAAGCAGAAGGCCATCCTGACGGATGGCCTTT
TTGCGTTTCAGATCTACCGGTAAACCAGCAATAGACATAAGCGGCTATTTAACGACCCTGCCCTGAACCG
ACGACAAGCTGACGACCGGGTCTCCGCAAGTGGCACTTTTCGGGGAAATGTGCGCGGAACCCCTATTTGT
TTATTTTTCTAAATACATTCAAATATGTATCCGCTCATGAATTAATTCTTAGAAAAACTCATCGAGCATC
AAATGAAACTGCAATTTATTCATATCAGGATTATCAATACCATATTTTTGAAAAAGCCGTTTCTGTAATG
AAGGAGAAAACTCACCGAGGCAGTTCCATAGGATGGCAAGATCCTGGTATCGGTCTGCGATTCCGACTCG
TCCAACATCAATACAACCTATTAATTTCCCCTCGTCAAAAATAAGGTTATCAAGTGAGAAATCACCATGA
GTGACGACTGAATCCGGTGAGAATGGCAAAAGTTTATGCATTTCTTTCCAGACTTGTTCAACAGGCCAGC
CATTACGCTCGTCATCAAAATCACTCGCATCAACCAAACCGTTATTCATTCGTGATTGCGCCTGAGCGAG
ACGAAATACGCGGTCGCTGTTAAAAGGACAATTACAAACAGGAATCGAATGCAACCGGCGCAGGAACACT
GCCAGCGCATCAACAATATTTTCACCTGAATCAGGATATTCTTCTAATACCTGGAATGCTGTTTTCCCGG
GGATCGCAGTGGTGAGTAACCATGCATCATCAGGAGTACGGATAAAATGCTTGATGGTCGGAAGAGGCAT
AAATTCCGTCAGCCAGTTTAGTCTGACCATCTCATCTGTAACATCATTGGCAACGCTACCTTTGCCATGT
TTCAGAAACAACTCTGGCGCATCGGGCTTCCCATACAATCGATAGATTGTCGCACCTGATTGCCCGACAT
TATCGCGAGCCCATTTATACCCATATAAATCAGCATCCATGTTGGAATTTAATCGCGGCCTAGAGCAAGA
CGTTTCCCGTTGAATATGGCTCATACTCTTCCTTTTTCAATATTATTGAAGCATTTATCAGGGTTATTGT
CTCATGAGCGGATACATATTTGAATGTATTTAGAAAAATAAACAAATAGGCATGCTAGCGCAGAAACGTC
CTAGAAGATGCCAGGAGGATACTTAGCAGAGAGACAATAAGGCCGGAGCGAAGCCGTTTTTCCATAGGCT
CCGCCCCCCTGACGAACATCACGAAATCTGACGCTCAAATCAGTGGTGGCGAAACCCGACAGGACTATAA
AGATACCAGGCGTTTCCCCCTGATGGCTCCCTCTTGCGCTCTCCTGTTCCCGTCCTGCGGCGTCCGTGTT
GTGGTGGAGGCTTTACCCAAATCACCACGTCCCGTTCCGTGTAGACAGTTCGCTCCAAGCTGGGCTGTGT
GCAAGAACCCCCCGTTCAGCCCGACTGCTGCGCCTTATCCGGTAACTATCATCTTGAGTCCAACCCGGAA
AGACACGACAAAACGCCACTGGCAGCAGCCATTGGTAACTGAGAATTAGTGGATTTAGATATCGAGAGTC
TTGAAGTGGTGGCCTAACAGAGGCTACACTGAAAGGACAGTATTTGGTATCTGCGCTCCACTAAAGCCAG
TTACCAGGTTAAGCAGTTCCCCAACTGACTTAACCTTCGATCAAACCGCCTCCCCAGGCGGTTTTTTCGT
TTACAGAGCAGGAGATTACGACGATCGTAAAAGGATCTCAAGAAGATCCTTTACGGATTCCCGACACCAT
CACTCTAGA
